>Addgene plasmid #67106 | pCellFree_G03 FYN | addgene partial sequence | sequence record 120873 | EGFP-N 5'-CGTCGCCGTCCAGCTCGACCAG-3'
CTCGCCCTTGCTTGTGCCGTGGTGATGGTGGTGATGGTGGTGACCAGAGGTGCCCATGGTTTCACTTACG
TGTTTAATGTCTTTACAGACTTTATACATTACTGTCATGGTTAAATAAAATAAAATAAAATAAAATAAAA
TAAAATAAAATAAAATAAAATAAAATAAAATAAACTTAAGATGTCCCTATAGTGAGTCGTATTAGACGTC
AGGTGGCACTTTTCGGGGAAATGTGCGCGGAACCCCTATTTGTTTATTTTTCTAAATACATTCAAATATG
TATCCGCTCATGAGACAATAACCCTGATAAATGCTTCAATAATATTGAAAAAGGAAGAGTATGAGTATTC
AACATTTCCGTGTCGCCCTTATTCCCTTTTTTGCGGCATTTTGCCTTCCTGTTTTTGCTCACCCAGAAAC
GCTGGTGAAAGTAAAAGATGCTGAAGATCAGTTGGGTGCACGAGTGGGTTACATCGAACTGGATCTCAAC
AGCGGTAAGATCCTTGAGAGTTTTCGCCCCGAAGAACGTTTTCCAATGATGAGCACTTTTAAAGTTCTGC
TATGTGGCGCGGTATTATCCCGTATTGACGCCGGGCAAGAGCAACTCGGTCGCCGCATACACTATTCTCA
GAATGACTTGGTTGAGTACTCACCAGTCACAGAAAAGCATCTTACGGATGGCATGACAGTAAGAGAATTA
TGCAGTGCTGCCATAACCATGAGTGATAACACTGCGGCCAACTTACTTCTGACAACGATCGGAGGACCGA
AGGAGCTAACCGCTTTTTTGCACAACATGGGGGATCATGTAACTCGCCTTGATCGTTGGGAACCGGAGCT
GAATGA
