>Addgene plasmid #67106 | pCellFree_G03 FYN | addgene partial sequence | sequence record 120896 | T7term 5'-GCTAGTTATTGCTCAGCGG-3'
GGTACCACGCGTACCCAACACACGGACACATGCACGAACACGCATGCAGAGAGATCATACATCATCTATA
GAGAAGTACACGTAAAAGTAAGACTCGTCGTCTGCCAGCTACAACCGAGAAGGCGACGTGAAAGGAACAA
GAAAGGAGGAGGAGGGCGGCCGCTTACACCACTTTGTACAAGAAAGTTGGTACAGATTTTCACCAGGTTG
GTACTGGGGCTCTGTCGCGGTAAAGTAGTCTTCCAGGAAGCTCTGCAAGTACTCAAAAGTGGGGCGTTCT
TCAGGGTCCTTTTTCCAGCAGTGGATCATGAGCTCATGCAGAGAGATGGGGCAGTCCTGCGGGCAGGGCA
TCCTGTAGCCTCGCTCCACCTGCTCCAGCACCTCCCGGTTGTTCATGCCTGGGTATGGCACTCTTCCTTT
GGTGACCAGCTCTGTGAGTAAGATTCCAAAAGACCACACGTCAGACTTGATTGTGAACCTCCCGTACAGG
GCTGCCTCGGGGGCCGTCCACTTGATGGGGAACTTTGCACCTTGTCTTGCTGTGTACTCATTGTCTTCTA
TCAATCGGGCCAATCCGAAGTCAGCAATCTTGCATATGAGTCCATTCCCCACTAGAATGTTTGCTGATCG
CAGATCTCTATGGATATAATTCATGCGCTCGATGTAAGCCATTCCTGCAGCCACCTGTGCTGCCATGTCC
ACAAGATTTGGTAATTTCAGAGCTCTTCCTTCTCCATCTTTTAAGAAATCCAGTAAACTTCCTTTGTTCA
TATACTCGGTGACGATGTAGATGGGCTCCTCAGACACCACTGCATAGAGCTGGACCAGCTTGTCGTGCTT
CAGCTTCTTCATGATCTGCGCTTCCTCAAGGAATGATTCGGGGGACATTGTGCCTGGTTTAAGAGTCTTT
ATGGCTACTTTTGTGTTTCCATTCCAGGTAC
