[The description below was written by a language model from this plasmid's Addgene catalogue record.]
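Description:
pCellFree_G03 FYN is a cell-free expression plasmid built on the pCellFree_G03 backbone and carrying the human FYN coding sequence, which encodes the Src-family tyrosine-protein kinase Fyn (also known as p59-FYN). The plasmid is maintained in E. coli as a high-copy construct under ampicillin selection. The record names no specific origin of replication and no feature table is available, so finer details of the backbone, such as any translation-enhancing leader sequences, are not stated.

The FYN open reading frame was introduced by Gateway recombination cloning, so recombination site remnants are expected to flank the insert. Transcription is driven by a T7 promoter, meaning that mRNA is produced by T7 RNA polymerase either in a separate in vitro transcription step or in a coupled transcription-translation reaction. The listing of a T7 terminator sequencing primer suggests that a T7 terminator lies downstream of the insert. The backbone supplies two N-terminal fusion partners, a His tag and EGFP, so the product is a His-EGFP-Fyn fusion. The His tag allows affinity capture or immunodetection, while EGFP provides a fluorescent readout that allows yield and integrity of the translated product to be followed directly in the lysate without purification.

According to the record, the construct serves as a standard for benchmarking cell-free expression. It belongs to work comparing the performance of four cell-free protein expression systems, where a tagged human kinase of this kind acts as a test substrate for how well different lysates produce full-length protein.
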