Addgene plasmid #67106: pCellFree_G03 FYN
Purpose: Standard for cell-free expression benchmarking.
Depositing lab: Kirill Alexandrov. Depositing organization: University of Queensland. Publication: Performance benchmarking of four cell-free protein expression systems. Gagoski D, Polinkovsky ME, Mureev S, Kunert A, Johnston W, Gambin Y, Alexandrov K. Biotechnol Bioeng. 2015 Aug 24. doi: 10.1002/bit.25814. PubMed 26301602.
Backbone
  Vector backbone: pCellFree_G03
  Vector type: Cell-free expression
Growth in bacteria
  Bacterial resistance: Ampicillin, 100 μg/mL
  Growth temperature: 37°C
  Growth strain: DH5alpha
  Copy number: High Copy
Gene/Insert
  Gene/Insert name: FYN (alt name: Tyrosine-protein kinase Fyn)
  Species: H. sapiens (human)
  Entrez Gene: FYN (a.k.a. SLK, SYN, p59-FYN)
  Promoter: T7
  Tag / fusion protein: His (N terminal on backbone); EGFP (N terminal on backbone)
  Cloning method: Gateway Cloning
  Sequencing primers: 5′ EGFP-C; 3′ T7 terminal
Terms and licenses: Academic/Nonprofit Terms; Industry Terms: Not Available to Industry
How to cite: pCellFree_G03 FYN was a gift from Kirill Alexandrov (Addgene plasmid # 67106 ; http://n2t.net/addgene:67106 ; RRID:Addgene_67106)
